>Addgene plasmid #10891 | pBABE-neo largeTgenomic | addgene partial sequence | sequence record 17871 | 10891 with pBABE 5'
GAAGTAGTGAGGAGGCTTTTTTGGAGGCCTAGGCTTTTGCAAAAAGCTTTGCAAAGATGGATAAAGTTTT
AAACAGAGAGGAATCTTTGCAGCTAATGGACCTTCTAGGTCTTGAAAGGAGTGCCTGGGGGAATATTCCT
CTGATGAGAAAGGCATATTTAAAAAAATGCAAGGAGTTTCATCCTGATAAAGGAGGAGATGAAGAAAAAA
TGAAGAAAATGAATACTCTGTACAAGAAAATGGAAGATGGAGTAAAATATGCTCATCAACCTGACTTTGG
AGGCTTCTGGGATGCAACTGAGGTATTTGCTTCTTCCTTAAATCCTGGTGTTGATGCAATGTACTGCAAA
CAATGGCCTGAGTGTGCAAAGAAAATGTCTGCTAACTGCATATGCTTGCTGTGCTTACTGAGGATGAAGC
ATGAAAATAGAAAATTATACAGGAAAGATCCACTTGTGTGGGTTGATTGCTACTGCTTCGATTGCTTTAG
AATGTGGTTTGGACTTGATCTTTGTGAAGGAACCTTACTTCTGTGGTGTGACATAATTGGACAAACTACC
TACAGAGATTTAAAGCTCTAAGGTAAATATAAAATTTTTAAGTGTATAATGTGTTAAACTACTGATTCTA
ATTGTTTGTGTATTTTAGATTCCAACCTATGGAACTGATGAATGGGAGCAGTGGTGGAATGCCTTTAATG
AGGAAAACCTGTTTTGCTCAGAAGAAATGCCATCTAGTGATGATGAGGCTACTGCTGACTCTCAACATTC
TACTCCTCCAAAAAAGAAGAGAAAGGTAGAAG
