[The description below was written by a language model from this plasmid's Addgene catalogue record.]
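Description:
pBABE-neo largeTgenomic is a retroviral mammalian expression plasmid built on the pBABE-neo backbone (about 4.8 kb without insert). It carries an approximately 2.1 kb fragment of simian virus 40 early-region genomic DNA, cloned as a BamHI fragment with both sites preserved. Because the insert is the genomic form rather than a cDNA, it retains the intron structure that allows alternative splicing. A single insert is therefore recorded as encoding both the large T and small T antigens. In bacteria the plasmid is maintained at high copy under ampicillin selection. In mammalian cells, the neomycin resistance marker allows transduced or transfected populations to be selected with G418.

The record has no feature table and does not name the promoters. In the standard pBABE design, which is general background rather than something stated here, the insert sits between Moloney murine leukemia virus-derived long terminal repeats. It is transcribed from the 5′ LTR, a packaging signal allows the RNA to be packaged into virions in packaging cells, and the resistance marker is driven by a separate internal promoter. After packaging, the resulting retrovirus integrates stably into dividing target cells.

The record does not state an intended use. SV40 large T antigen is well known to bind and inactivate the p53 and retinoblastoma family tumor suppressors, while small T antigen perturbs protein phosphatase 2A. Constructs of this kind are therefore typically used to immortalize primary cells or to supply the viral oncoprotein component in stepwise models of cell transformation. The G418 marker allows them to be combined with other vectors that carry different selection markers.
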