Addgene plasmid #10891: pBABE-neo largeTgenomic
Depositing lab: William Hahn. Depositing organization: Dana-Farber Cancer Institute.
Backbone
  Vector backbone: pBABE-neo
  Backbone size w/o insert (bp): 4800
  Vector type: Mammalian Expression, Retroviral
  Selectable markers: Neomycin (select with G418)
Growth in bacteria
  Bacterial resistance: Ampicillin, 100 μg/mL
  Growth temperature: 37°C
  Growth strain: DH5alpha
  Copy number: High Copy
Gene/Insert
  Gene/Insert name: large T and small T antigen (alt names: large T genomic DNA; LTg)
  Species: simian virus
  Insert size (bp): 2100
  Entrez Gene: SV40gp6 (a.k.a. SV40gp6)
  Cloning method: Restriction Enzyme; 5′ cloning site BamHI (not destroyed); 3′ cloning site BamHI (not destroyed)
  Sequencing primers: 5′ pBABE 5'; 3′ pBABE-3
Terms and licenses: Academic/Nonprofit Terms; Industry Terms: Not Available to Industry
How to cite: pBABE-neo largeTgenomic was a gift from William Hahn (Addgene plasmid # 10891 ; http://n2t.net/addgene:10891 ; RRID:Addgene_10891)
